>Addgene plasmid #208839 | pLenti_CMV:Flag-CeNL | addgene full sequence | sequence record 424337 | Addgene NGS Result
CTGACTTGAGCGTCGATTTTTGTGATGCTCGTCAGGGGGGCGGAGCCTATGGAAAAACGCCAGCAACGCG
GCCTTTTTACGGTTCCTGGCCTTTTGCTGGCCTTTTGCTCACATGTTCTTTCCTGCGTTATCCCCTGATT
CTGTGGATAACCGTATTACCGCCTTTGAGTGAGCTGATACCGCTCGCCGCAGCCGAACGACCGAGCGCAG
CGAGTCAGTGAGCGAGGAAGCGGAAGAGCGCCCAATACGCAAACCGCCTCTCCCCGCGCGTTGGCCGATT
CATTAATGCAGCTGGCACGACAGGTTTCCCGACTGGAAAGCGGGCAGTGAGCGCAACGCAATTAATGTGA
GTTAGCTCACTCATTAGGCACCCCAGGCTTTACACTTTATGCTTCCGGCTCGTATGTTGTGTGGAATTGT
GAGCGGATAACAATTTCACACAGGAAACAGCTATGACCATGATTACGCCAAGCGCGCAATTAACCCTCAC
TAAAGGGAACAAAAGCTGGAGCTGCAAGCTTAATGTAGTCTTATGCAATACTCTTGTAGTCTTGCAACAT
GGTAACGATGAGTTAGCAACATGCCTTACAAGGAGAGAAAAAGCACCGTGCATGCCGATTGGTGGAAGTA
AGGTGGTACGATCGTGCCTTATTAGGAAGGCAACAGACGGGTCTGACATGGATTGGACGAACCACTGAAT
TGCCGCATTGCAGAGATATTGTATTTAAGTGCCTAGCTCGATACATAAACGGGTCTCTCTGGTTAGACCA
GATCTGAGCCTGGGAGCTCTCTGGCTAACTAGGGAACCCACTGCTTAAGCCTCAATAAAGCTTGCCTTGA
GTGCTTCAAGTAGTGTGTGCCCGTCTGTTGTGTGACTCTGGTAACTAGAGATCCCTCAGACCCTTTTAGT
CAGTGTGGAAAATCTCTAGCAGTGGCGCCCGAACAGGGACTTGAAAGCGAAAGGGAAACCAGAGGAGCTC
TCTCGACGCAGGACTCGGCTTGCTGAAGCGCGCACGGCAAGAGGCGAGGGGCGGCGACTGGTGAGTACGC
CAAAAATTTTGACTAGCGGAGGCTAGAAGGAGAGAGATGGGTGCGAGAGCGTCAGTATTAAGCGGGGGAG
AATTAGATCGCGATGGGAAAAAATTCGGTTAAGGCCAGGGGGAAAGAAAAAATATAAATTAAAACATATA
GTATGGGCAAGCAGGGAGCTAGAACGATTCGCAGTTAATCCTGGCCTGTTAGAAACATCAGAAGGCTGTA
GACAAATACTGGGACAGCTACAACCATCCCTTCAGACAGGATCAGAAGAACTTAGATCATTATATAATAC
AGTAGCAACCCTCTATTGTGTGCATCAAAGGATAGAGATAAAAGACACCAAGGAAGCTTTAGACAAGATA
GAGGAAGAGCAAAACAAAAGTAAGACCACCGCACAGCAAGCGGCCGCTGATCTTCAGACCTGGAGGAGGA
GATATGAGGGACAATTGGAGAAGTGAATTATATAAATATAAAGTAGTAAAAATTGAACCATTAGGAGTAG
CACCCACCAAGGCAAAGAGAAGAGTGGTGCAGAGAGAAAAAAGAGCAGTGGGAATAGGAGCTTTGTTCCT
TGGGTTCTTGGGAGCAGCAGGAAGCACTATGGGCGCAGCGTCAATGACGCTGACGGTACAGGCCAGACAA
TTATTGTCTGGTATAGTGCAGCAGCAGAACAATTTGCTGAGGGCTATTGAGGCGCAACAGCATCTGTTGC
AACTCACAGTCTGGGGCATCAAGCAGCTCCAGGCAAGAATCCTGGCTGTGGAAAGATACCTAAAGGATCA
ACAGCTCCTGGGGATTTGGGGTTGCTCTGGAAAACTCATTTGCACCACTGCTGTGCCTTGGAATGCTAGT
TGGAGTAATAAATCTCTGGAACAGATTTGGAATCACACGACCTGGATGGAGTGGGACAGAGAAATTAACA
ATTACACAAGCTTAATACACTCCTTAATTGAAGAATCGCAAAACCAGCAAGAAAAGAATGAACAAGAATT
ATTGGAATTAGATAAATGGGCAAGTTTGTGGAATTGGTTTAACATAACAAATTGGCTGTGGTATATAAAA
TTATTCATAATGATAGTAGGAGGCTTGGTAGGTTTAAGAATAGTTTTTGCTGTACTTTCTATAGTGAATA
GAGTTAGGCAGGGATATTCACCATTATCGTTTCAGACCCACCTCCCAACCCCGAGGGGACCCGACAGGCC
CGAAGGAATAGAAGAAGAAGGTGGAGAGAGAGACAGAGACAGATCCATTCGATTAGTGAACGGATCTCGA
CGGTATCGGTTAACTTTTAAAAGAAAAGGGGGGATTGGGGGGTACAGTGCAGGGGAAAGAATAGTAGACA
TAATAGCAACAGACATACAAACTAAAGAATTACAAAAACAAATTACAAAATTCAAAATTTTATCGATAAG
CTTGGGAGTTCCGCGTTACATAACTTACGGTAAATGGCCCGCCTGGCTGACCGCCCAACGACCCCCGCCC
ATTGACGTCAATAATGACGTATGTTCCCATAGTAACGCCAATAGGGACTTTCCATTGACGTCAATGGGTG
GAGTATTTACGGTAAACTGCCCACTTGGCAGTACATCAAGTGTATCATATGCCAAGTACGCCCCCTATTG
ACGTCAATGACGGTAAATGGCCCGCCTGGCATTATGCCCAGTACATGACCTTATGGGACTTTCCTACTTG
GCAGTACATCTACGTATTAGTCATCGCTATTACCATGGTGATGCGGTTTTGGCAGTACATCAATGGGCGT
GGATAGCGGTTTGACTCACGGGGATTTCCAAGTCTCCACCCCATTGACGTCAATGGGAGTTTGTTTTGGC
ACCAAAATCAACGGGACTTTCCAAAATGTCGTAACAACTCCGCCCCATTGACGCAAATGGGCGGTAGGCG
TGTACGGTGGGAGGTCTATATAAGCAGAGCTCGTTTAGTGAACCGTCAGATCGCCTGGAGACGCCATCCA
CGCTGTTTTGACCTCCATAGAAGACACCGACTCTAGAATGGACTACAAGGACGACGATGACAAGGTGAGC
AAGGGCGAGGAGCTGTTCACCGGGGTGGTGCCCATCCTGGTCGAGCTGGACGGCGACGTAAACGGCCACA
AGTTCAGCGTGTCCGGCGAGGGCGAGGGCGATGCCACCTACGGCAAGCTGACCCTGAAGTTCATCTGCAC
CACCGGCAAGCTGCCCGTGCCCTGGCCCACCCTCGTGACCACCCTGTCCTGGGGCGTGCAGTGCTTCGCC
CGCTACCCCGACCACATGAAGCAGCACGACTTCTTCAAGTCCGCCATGCCCGAAGGCTACGTCCAGGAGC
GCACCATCTTCTTCAAGGACGACGGCAACTACAAGACCCGCGCCGAGGTGAAGTTCGAGGGCGACACCCT
GGTGAACCGCATCGAGCTGAAGGGCATCGACTTCAAGGAGGACGGCAACATCCTGGGGCACAAGCTGGAG
TACAACTACTTTAGCGACAACGTCTATATCACCGCCGACAAGCAGAAGAACGGCATCAAGGCCAACTTCA
AGATCCGCCACAACATCGAGGACGGCGGCGTGCAGCTCGCCGACCACTACCAGCAGAACACCCCCATCGG
CGACGGCCCCGTGCTGCTGCCCGACAACCACTACCTGAGCACCCAGTCCAAGCTGAGCAAAGACCCCAAC
GAGAAGCGCGATCACATGGTCCTGCTGGAGTTCGTGACCGCCGCCGGGTTGCATACACTCGAAGATTTCG
TTGGGGACTGGCGACAGACAGCCGGCTACAACCTGGACCAAGTCCTTGAACAGGGAGGTGTGTCCAGTTT
GTTTCAGAATCTCGGGGTGTCCGTAACTCCGATCCAAAGGATTGTCCTGAGCGGTGAAAATGGGCTGAAG
ATCGACATCCATGTCATCATCCCGTATGAAGGTCTGAGCGGCGACCAAATGGGCCAGATCGAAAAAATTT
TTAAGGTGGTGTACCCTGTGGATGATCATCACTTTAAGGTGATCCTGCACTATGGCACACTGGTAATCGA
CGGGGTTACGCCGAACATGATCGACTATTTCGGACGGCCGTATGAAGGCATCGCCGTGTTCGACGGCAAA
AAGATCACTGTAACAGGGACCCTGTGGAACGGCAACAAAATTATCGACGAGCGCCTGATCAACCCCGACG
GCTCCCTGCTGTTCCGAGTAACCATCAACGGAGTGACCGGCTGGCGGCTGTGCGAACGCATTCTGGCGTA
AGGATCCGGACTAGTTAACGCGTCGACCAGTGGTCGACCCTGTGGAATGTGTGTCAGTTAGGGTGTGGAA
AGTCCCCAGGCTCCCCAGCAGGCAGAAGTATGCAAAGCATGCATCTCAATTAGTCAGCAACCAGGTGTGG
AAAGTCCCCAGGCTCCCCAGCAGGCAGAAGTATGCAAAGCATGCATCTCAATTAGTCAGCAACCATAGTC
CCGCCCCTAACTCCGCCCATCCCGCCCCTAACTCCGCCCAGTTCCGCCCATTCTCCGCCCCATGGCTGAC
TAATTTTTTTTATTTATGCAGAGGCCGAGGCCGCCTCGGCCTCTGAGCTATTCCAGAAGTAGTGAGGAGG
CTTTTTTGGAGGCCTAGGCTTTTGCAAAAAGCTTACCATGACCGAGTACAAGCCCACGGTGCGCCTCGCC
ACCCGCGACGACGTCCCCAGGGCCGTACGCACCCTCGCCGCCGCGTTCGCCGACTACCCCGCCACGCGCC
ACACCGTCGATCCGGACCGCCACATCGAGCGGGTCACCGAGCTGCAAGAACTCTTCCTCACGCGCGTCGG
GCTCGACATCGGCAAGGTGTGGGTCGCGGACGACGGCGCCGCGGTGGCGGTCTGGACCACGCCGGAGAGC
GTCGAAGCGGGGGCGGTGTTCGCCGAGATCGGCCCGCGCATGGCCGAGTTGAGCGGTTCCCGGCTGGCCG
CGCAGCAACAGATGGAAGGCCTCCTGGCGCCGCACCGGCCCAAGGAGCCCGCGTGGTTCCTGGCCACCGT
CGGCGTCTCGCCCGACCACCAGGGCAAGGGTCTGGGCAGCGCCGTCGTGCTCCCCGGAGTGGAGGCGGCC
GAGCGCGCCGGGGTGCCCGCCTTCCTGGAGACCTCCGCGCCCCGCAACCTCCCCTTCTACGAGCGGCTCG
GCTTCACCGTCACCGCCGACGTCGAGGTGCCCGAAGGACCGCGCACCTGGTGCATGACCCGCAAGCCCGG
TGCCTGACGCCCGCCCCACGACCCGCAGCGCCCGACCGAAAGGAGCGCACGACCCCATGCATCGCCAGTC
GACAATCAACCTCTGGATTACAAAATTTGTGAAAGATTGACTGGTATTCTTAACTATGTTGCTCCTTTTA
CGCTATGTGGATACGCTGCTTTAATGCCTTTGTATCATGCTATTGCTTCCCGTATGGCTTTCATTTTCTC
CTCCTTGTATAAATCCTGGTTGCTGTCTCTTTATGAGGAGTTGTGGCCCGTTGTCAGGCAACGTGGCGTG
GTGTGCACTGTGTTTGCTGACGCAACCCCCACTGGTTGGGGCATTGCCACCACCTGTCAGCTCCTTTCCG
GGACTTTCGCTTTCCCCCTCCCTATTGCCACGGCGGAACTCATCGCCGCCTGCCTTGCCCGCTGCTGGAC
AGGGGCTCGGCTGTTGGGCACTGACAATTCCGTGGTGTTGTCGGGGAAGCTGACGTCCTTTCCATGGCTG
CTCGCCTGTGTTGCCACCTGGATTCTGCGCGGGACGTCCTTCTGCTACGTCCCTTCGGCCCTCAATCCAG
CGGACCTTCCTTCCCGCGGCCTGCTGCCGGCTCTGCGGCCTCTTCCGCGTCTTCGCCTTCGCCCTCAGAC
GAGTCGGATCTCCCTTTGGGCCGCCTCCCCGCCTGGAATTCGAGCTCGGTACCTTTAAGACCAATGACTT
ACAAGGCAGCTGTAGATCTTAGCCACTTTTTAAAAGAAAAGGGGGGACTGGAAGGGCTAATTCACTCCCA
ACGAAGACAAGATCTGCTTTTTGCTTGTACTGGGTCTCTCTGGTTAGACCAGATCTGAGCCTGGGAGCTC
TCTGGCTAACTAGGGAACCCACTGCTTAAGCCTCAATAAAGCTTGCCTTGAGTGCTTCAAGTAGTGTGTG
CCCGTCTGTTGTGTGACTCTGGTAACTAGAGATCCCTCAGACCCTTTTAGTCAGTGTGGAAAATCTCTAG
CAGTAGTAGTTCATGTCATCTTATTATTCAGTATTTATAACTTGCAAAGAAATGAATATCAGAGAGTGAG
AGGAACTTGTTTATTGCAGCTTATAATGGTTACAAATAAAGCAATAGCATCACAAATTTCACAAATAAAG
CATTTTTTTCACTGCATTCTAGTTGTGGTTTGTCCAAACTCATCAATGTATCTTATCATGTCTGGCTCTA
GCTATCCCGCCCCTAACTCCGCCCATCCCGCCCCTAACTCCGCCCAGTTCCGCCCATTCTCCGCCCCATG
GCTGACTAATTTTTTTTATTTATGCAGAGGCCGAGGCCGCCTCGGCCTCTGAGCTATTCCAGAAGTAGTG
AGGAGGCTTTTTTGGAGGCCTAGGGACGTACCCAATTCGCCCTATAGTGAGTCGTATTACGCGCGCTCAC
TGGCCGTCGTTTTACAACGTCGTGACTGGGAAAACCCTGGCGTTACCCAACTTAATCGCCTTGCAGCACA
TCCCCCTTTCGCCAGCTGGCGTAATAGCGAAGAGGCCCGCACCGATCGCCCTTCCCAACAGTTGCGCAGC
CTGAATGGCGAATGGG
[124 nt withheld, positions 6807-6930]
C
[91 nt withheld, positions 6932-7022]
A
[49 nt withheld, positions 7024-7072]
CCTTTGACGTTGGAGTCCACGTTCTTT
[37 nt withheld, positions 7100-7136]
ACCCTATCTCGGTCTATTCTTTTGATTTATAAGGGATTTTGCCGATTTCGGCCTATTGGTTAAAAAATGA
GCTGATTTAACAAAAATTTAACGCGAATTTTAACAAAATATTAACGCTTACAATTTAGGTGGCACTTTTC
GGGGAAATGTGCGCGGAACCCCTATTTGTTTATTTTTCTAAATACATTCAAATATGTATCCGCTCATGAG
ACAATAACCCTGATAAATGCTTCAATAATATTGAAAAAGGAAGAGTATGAGTATTCAACATTTCCGTGTC
GCCCTTATTCCCTTTTTTGCGGCATTTTGCCTTCCTGTTTTTGCTCACCCAGAAACGCTGGTGAAAGTAA
AAGATGCTGAAGATCAGTTGGGTGCACGAGTGGGTTACATCGAACTGGATCTCAACAGCGGTAAGATCCT
TGAGAGTTTTCGCCCCGAAGAACGTTTTCCAATGATGAGCACTTTTAAAGTTCTGCTATGTGGCGCGGTA
TTATCCCGTATTGACGCCGGGCAAGAGCAACTCGGTCGCCGCATACACTATTCTCAGAATGACTTGGTTG
AGTACTCACCAGTCACAGAAAAGCATCTTACGGATGGCATGACAGTAAGAGAATTATGCAGTGCTGCCAT
AACCATGAGTGATAACACTGCGGCCAACTTACTTCTGACAACGATCGGAGGACCGAAGGAGCTAACCGCT
TTTTTGCACAACATGGGGGATCATGTAACTCGCCTTGATCGTTGGGAACCGGAGCTGAATGAAGCCATAC
CAAACGACGAGCGTGACACCACGATGCCTGTAGCAATGGCAACAACGTTGCGCAAACTATTAACTGGCGA
ACTACTTACTCTAGCTTCCCGGCAACAATTAATAGACTGGATGGAGGCGGATAAAGTTGCAGGACCACTT
CTGCGCTCGGCCCTTCCGGCTGGCTGGTTTATTGCTGATAAATCTGGAGCCGGTGAGCGTGGGTCTCGCG
GTATCATTGCAGCACTGGGGCCAGATGGTAAGCCCTCCCGTATCGTAGTTATCTACACGACGGGGAGTCA
GGCAACTATGGATGAACGAAATAGACAGATCGCTGAGATAGGTGCCTCACTGATTAAGCATTGGTAACTG
TCAGACCAAGTTTACTCATATATACTTTAGATTGATTTAAAACTTCATTTTTAATTTAAAAGGATCTAGG
TGAAGATCCTTTTTGATAATCTCATGACCAAAATCCCTTAACGTGAGTTTTCGTTCCACTGAGCGTCAGA
CCCCGTAGAAAAGATCAAAGGATCTTCTTGAGATCCTTTTTTTCTGCGCGTAATCTGCTGCTTGCAAACA
AAAAAACCACCGCTACCAGCGGTGGTTTGTTTGCCGGATCAAGAGCTACCAACTCTTTTTCCGAAGGTAA
CTGGCTTCAGCAGAGCGCAGATACCAAATACTGTTCTTCTAGTGTAGCCGTAGTTAGGCCACCACTTCAA
GAACTCTGTAGCACCGCCTACATACCTCGCTCTGCTAATCCTGTTACCAGTGGCTGCTGCCAGTGGCGAT
AAGTCGTGTCTTACCGGGTTGGACTCAAGACGATAGTTACCGGATAAGGCGCAGCGGTCGGGCTGAACGG
GGGGTTCGTGCACACAGCCCAGCTTGGAGCGAACGACCTACACCGAACTGAGATACCTACAGCGTGAGCT
ATGAGAAAGCGCCACGCTTCCCGAAGGGAGAAAGGCGGACAGGTATCCGGTAAGCGGCAGGGTCGGAACA
GGAGAGCGCACGAGGGAGCTTCCAGGGGGAAACGCCTGGTATCTTTATAGTCCTGTCGGGTTTCGCCACC
T
Features (pLannotate 1.2.2; 30 found; start..end, strand, type, name):
    238..330     +  CDS            lacI (fragment): lac repressor; lacI; The lac repressor binds to the lac operator to inhibit transcription in E. coli. This inhibition can be relieved by adding lactose or isopropyl-β-D-thiogalactopyranoside (IPTG).
    343..364     +  protein_bind   CAP binding site: CAP binding activates transcription in the presence of cAMP. E. coli catabolite activator protein
    379..409     +  promoter       lac promoter: promoter for the E. coli lac operon
    417..433     +  protein_bind   lac operator: The lac repressor binds to the lac operator to inhibit transcription in E. coli. This inhibition can be relieved by adding lactose or isopropyl-β-D-thiogalactopyranoside (IPTG). lac repressor encoded by lacI
    478..496     +  promoter       T3 promoter: promoter for bacteriophage T3 RNA polymerase
    524..750     +  promoter       RSV promoter: Rous sarcoma virus enhancer/promoter
    751..931     +  LTR            5' LTR (truncated): truncated 5' long terminal repeat (LTR) from HIV-1
    978..1103    +  misc_feature   HIV-1 Ψ: packaging signal of human immunodeficiency virus type 1
   1087..1450    +  CDS            HIV-1 gag (fragment): gag protein from human immunodeficiency virus 1; gag
   1596..1829    +  misc_feature   RRE: The Rev response element (RRE) of HIV-1 allows for Rev-dependent mRNA export from the nucleus to the cytoplasm.
   2206..2306    +  CDS            Rev (fragment): human immunodeficiency virus 1 (HIV-1) Rev protein; rev; enhances nuclear export of unspliced and incompletely spliced viral mRNAs
   2325..2441    +  misc_feature   cPPT/CTS: central polypurine tract and central termination sequence of HIV-1
   2464..2767    +  enhancer       CMV enhancer: human cytomegalovirus immediate early enhancer
   2768..2971    +  promoter       CMV promoter: human cytomegalovirus (CMV) immediate early promoter
   3054..3074    +  CDS            FLAG (fragment): FLAG® epitope tag, followed by an enterokinase cleavage site
   3075..3761    +  CDS            mTurquoise2: mTurquoise2 is a basic (constitutively fluorescent) cyan fluorescent protein published in 2012, derived from Aequorea victoria. It is reported to be a rapidly-maturing monomer with very low acid sensitivity.
   3765..4271    +  CDS            Nluc: NanoLuc® luciferase human codon-optimized
   4319..4648    +  promoter       SV40 promoter: SV40 enhancer and early promoter
   4658..5257    +  CDS            PuroR: puromycin N-acetyltransferase; pac from Streptomyces alboniger; confers resistance to puromycin
   5324..5912    +  misc_feature   WPRE: woodchuck hepatitis virus posttranscriptional regulatory element
   5929..5997    +  CDS            nef (fragment): NEF_HV1Z2 - Experimental evidence at protein level: Swiss-Prot protein existence level 1. Extracellular Nef protein targets CD4(+) T-lymphocytes for apoptosis by interacting with CXCR4 surface receptors. From Human immunodeficiency virus type 1 group M subtype D (isolate Z2/CDC-Z34) (HIV-1).
   5999..6232    +  LTR            3' LTR (ΔU3): self-inactivating 3' long terminal repeat (LTR) from HIV-1
   6304..6425    +  polyA_signal   SV40 poly(A) signal: SV40 polyadenylation signal
   6465..6600    +  rep_origin     SV40 ori: SV40 origin of replication
   6621..6639    -  promoter       T7 promoter: promoter for bacteriophage T7 RNA polymerase
   6647..6802    +  CDS            lacZα (fragment): LacZα fragment of β-galactosidase; lacZ fragment
   6807..7235    +  rep_origin     f1 ori (sequence partly withheld): f1 bacteriophage origin of replication; arrow indicates direction of (+) strand synthesis
   7288..7392    +  promoter       AmpR promoter: bla
   7393..8253    +  CDS            AmpR: β-lactamase; bla; confers resistance to ampicillin, carbenicillin, and related antibiotics
   8424..55      +  rep_origin     ori (across the origin): high-copy-number ColE1/pMB1/pBR322/pUC origin of replication
