[The description below was written by a language model from this plasmid's Addgene catalogue record and pLannotate feature annotations shown in this document.]
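Description:
pLenti_CMV:Flag-CeNL is a lentiviral transfer plasmid of about 9 kb, built on a pLenti backbone, for expressing a cyan ("Blue") bioluminescence resonance energy transfer (BRET) reporter in mammalian cells. It is maintained in E. coli through a high-copy ColE1/pUC-type origin and an ampicillin resistance gene. The backbone also carries an f1 origin along with leftover lac, T3 and T7 elements from the parental cloning vector. The viral portion has a third-generation, self-inactivating layout. An RSV promoter replaces the U3 region of the truncated 5' LTR to drive genomic RNA production in packaging cells. It is followed by the HIV-1 Ψ packaging signal with a partial gag sequence, the Rev response element for nuclear export, and the cPPT/CTS. The cassette ends with a ΔU3 3' LTR that disables LTR promoter activity after integration, and an SV40 polyadenylation signal and SV40 origin lie just downstream of it.

Between the LTRs, the CMV enhancer/promoter drives the synthetic CeNL Nano-lantern, cloned between XbaI and BamHI sites. This insert is an N-terminally FLAG-tagged fusion of the cyan fluorescent protein mTurquoise2 to NanoLuc luciferase. Energy from NanoLuc substrate oxidation is transferred to mTurquoise2, so the light emitted takes on the spectrum of the fluorescent protein, and the FLAG epitope allows detection with antibodies. A downstream SV40 promoter expresses puromycin N-acetyltransferase for selecting transduced or transfected cells, and a WPRE enhances transcript expression. The associated publication describes engineered BRET reporters for multispectral in vivo bioluminescent imaging of tumor biology, which suggests use in generating stably labelled cell lines for that kind of imaging.
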