Addgene plasmid #208839: pLenti_CMV:Flag-CeNL
Purpose: Expresses FLAG epitope-tagged CeNL "Blue" BRET reporter in mammalian cells.
Depositing lab: Antonio Amelio. Depositing organization: H. Lee Moffitt Cancer Center and Research Institute. Publication: Optimized in vivo multispectral bioluminescent imaging of tumor biology using engineered BRET reporters. Labra B, Parag-Sharma K, Powers JJ, Srivastava S, Walker JR, Kirkland TA, Brennan CK, Prescher JA, Amelio AL. iScience. 2024 Aug 8;27(9):110655. doi: 10.1016/j.isci.2024.110655. eCollection 2024 Sep 20. PubMed 39252965.
Backbone
  Vector backbone: pLenti
  Vector type: Mammalian Expression, Lentiviral
  Selectable markers: Puromycin
Growth in bacteria
  Bacterial resistance: Ampicillin, 100 μg/mL
  Growth temperature: 37°C
  Growth strain: NEB Stable
  Copy number: High Copy
Gene/Insert
  Gene/Insert name: CeNL Nanolantern (alt name: mTurquois2--NanoLuc BRET fusion)
  Species: Synthetic
  Insert size (bp): 1197
  Promoter: CMV
  Tag / fusion protein: 1xFLAG (N terminal on insert)
  Cloning method: Restriction Enzyme; 5′ cloning site XbaI (not destroyed); 3′ cloning site BamHI (not destroyed)
  Sequencing primers: 5′ CMV
Terms and licenses: Academic/Nonprofit Terms; Industry Terms: Not Available to Industry
How to cite: pLenti_CMV:Flag-CeNL was a gift from Antonio Amelio (Addgene plasmid # 208839 ; http://n2t.net/addgene:208839 ; RRID:Addgene_208839)
